Addgene plasmid #96995: pMDC43-FIT2-N[80]A
Purpose: Express GFP-tagged mutated mouse FIT2 gene in plants.
Depositing lab: Kent Chapman. Depositing organization: University of North Texas. Publication: Mouse fat storage-inducing transmembrane protein 2 (FIT2) promotes lipid droplet accumulation in plants. Cai Y, McClinchie E, Price A, Nguyen TN, Gidda SK, Watt SC, Yurchenko O, Park S, Sturtevant D, Mullen RT, Dyer JM, Chapman KD. Plant Biotechnol J. 2016 Dec 17. doi: 10.1111/pbi.12678. PubMed 27987528.
Backbone
  Vector backbone: pMDC43
  Backbone size w/o insert (bp): 12460
  Vector type: Plant Expression
  Selectable markers: Hygromycin
Growth in bacteria
  Bacterial resistance: Kanamycin, 50 μg/mL
  Growth temperature: 37°C
  Growth strain: DH5alpha
  Copy number: High Copy
Gene/Insert
  Gene/Insert name: MmFIT2
  Species: M. musculus (mouse)
  Insert size (bp): 789
  Mutation: Amino acid residue 80 was mutated (N[80]A). Mutation E2D also present (please see depositor comments below)
  Entrez Gene: Fitm2 (a.k.a. D930001I22Rik, Fit2)
  Promoter: 35S
  Tag / fusion protein: GFP (N terminal on insert)
  Cloning method: Restriction Enzyme; 5′ cloning site AscI (not destroyed); 3′ cloning site PacI (not destroyed)
Terms and licenses: Academic/Nonprofit Terms; Industry Terms: Not Available to Industry
Depositor comments: The sequences and maps of pMDC vectors can be obtained from the following website. http://www.botinst.uzh.ch/en/research/development/grossnik/vectors/MarkdGatewayVectors.html Please note that mutation E2D was found during Addgene's quality control process. The depositor noted that this mutation does NOT affect plasmid function.
How to cite: pMDC43-FIT2-N[80]A was a gift from Kent Chapman (Addgene plasmid # 96995 ; http://n2t.net/addgene:96995 ; RRID:Addgene_96995)
