[The description below was written by a language model from this plasmid's Addgene catalogue record and pLannotate feature annotations shown in this document.]
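Description:
pMDC43-FIT2-N[80]A is a plant expression binary vector built on the pMDC43 backbone, designed for Agrobacterium-mediated delivery of a GFP-tagged mutant mouse FIT2 (Fitm2, fat storage-inducing transmembrane protein 2) into plant cells. The sequenced plasmid is about 11.7 kb. It carries a high-copy ColE1/pUC-type origin with a bom site for propagation in E. coli. The pVS1 oriV, RepA and StaA functions support replication and stable maintenance in Agrobacterium. A kanamycin resistance gene outside the T-DNA provides bacterial selection.

Between the nopaline-type right and left T-DNA border repeats lie two expression units. In the first, an enhanced CaMV 35S promoter with a duplicated enhancer drives an Aequorea victoria-derived fluorescent protein fused in frame to the N terminus of the FIT2 coding sequence. The annotation software labels this protein as the variant P11, while the catalogue describes it as GFP. The unit ends with the NOS terminator. The insert was placed between AscI and PacI sites rather than by Gateway recombination, and a residual attR2 site remains downstream of it. FIT2 carries the intended N80A substitution. An E2D change was also found during repository sequencing, and the depositor reports that it does not affect function. The second unit, a further enhanced 35S promoter driving hygromycin phosphotransferase with a CaMV polyadenylation signal, allows selection of transformed plant tissue.

The construct is intended for expressing and visualising this FIT2 point mutant in plants. It comes from work showing that mouse FIT2 promotes lipid droplet accumulation in plant cells. The record does not state what effect the N80A mutation is expected to have.
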