Features (pLannotate 1.2.2; 26 found; start..end, strand, type, name):
    352..378     -  misc_feature   MCS (fragment): pUC18/19 multiple cloning site
    388..1101    +  CDS            P11: P11 is a basic (constitutively fluorescent) cyan fluorescent protein published in 1994, derived from Aequorea victoria.
   1114..1899    +  CDS            Fitm2: FITM2_MOUSE - Also known as Fit2 From Mus musculus (Mouse).
   1911..2035    -  protein_bind   attR2: mutant version of attR; recombination site for the Gateway® LR reaction LR Clonase™
   2053..2088    -  misc_feature   MCS (fragment): pBluescript multiple cloning site
   2099..2351    +  terminator     NOS terminator: nopaline synthase terminator and poly(A) signal
   2390..2412    -  protein_bind   lac operator (fragment): The lac repressor binds to the lac operator to inhibit transcription in E. coli. This inhibition can be relieved by adding lactose or isopropyl-β-D-thiogalactopyranoside (IPTG). lac repressor encoded by lacI
   2416..2446    -  promoter       lac promoter: promoter for the E. coli lac operon
   2461..2482    -  protein_bind   CAP binding site: CAP binding activates transcription in the presence of cAMP. E. coli catabolite activator protein
   2495..2583    -  CDS            lacI (fragment): lac repressor; lacI; The lac repressor binds to the lac operator to inhibit transcription in E. coli. This inhibition can be relieved by adding lactose or isopropyl-β-D-thiogalactopyranoside (IPTG).
   2673..3349    +  promoter       CaMV 35S promoter (enhanced): cauliflower mosaic virus 35S promoter with a duplicated enhancer region
   3416..4441    +  CDS            HygR: hygromycin B phosphotransferase confers resistance to hygromycin
   4482..4656    +  polyA_signal   CaMV poly(A) signal: cauliflower mosaic virus polyadenylation signal
   4734..4758    -  misc_feature   LB T-DNA repeat: left border repeat from nopaline C58 T-DNA
   5183..5977    +  CDS            KanR: aminoglycoside phosphotransferase; aphA-3; confers resistance to kanamycin
   6064..6652    +  rep_origin     ori: high-copy-number ColE1/pMB1/pBR322/pUC origin of replication
   6838..6978    -  misc_feature   bom: basis of mobility region from pBR322
   7080..7119    -  CDS            rop (fragment): Rop protein, which maintains plasmids at low copy number; rop
   7322..7516    -  rep_origin     pVS1 oriV: origin of replication for the Pseudomonas plasmid pVS1 (Heeb et al., 2000)
   7582..8655    -  CDS            pVS1 RepA: replication protein from the Pseudomonas plasmid pVS1 (Heeb et al., 2000)
   9084..9713    -  CDS            pVS1 StaA: stability protein from the Pseudomonas plasmid pVS1 (Heeb et al., 2000)
  10273..10674   -  CDS            Y4CG_SINFN (fragment): Protein inferred from homology: Swiss-Prot protein existence level 3. From Sinorhizobium fredii (strain NBRC 101917 / NGR234).
  11014..11038   -  misc_feature   RB T-DNA repeat: right border repeat from nopaline C58 T-DNA
  11104..11258   -  CDS            lacZα (fragment): LacZα fragment of β-galactosidase; lacZ fragment
  11261..11281   -  misc_feature   MCS (fragment): pUC18/19 multiple cloning site
  11356..350     +  promoter       CaMV 35S promoter (enhanced) (across the origin): cauliflower mosaic virus 35S promoter with a duplicated enhancer region
>Addgene plasmid #96995 | pMDC43-FIT2-N[80]A | addgene full sequence | sequence record 189290 | Addgene NGS Result
GCAATTGAGACTTTTCAACAAAGGGTAATATCCGGAAACCTCCTCGGATTCCATTGCCCAGCTATCTGTC
ACTTTATTGTGAAGATAGTGGAAAAGGAAGGTGGCTCCTACAAATGCCATCATTGCGATAAAGGAAAGGC
CATCGTTGAAGATGCCTCTGCCGACAGTGGTCCCAAAGATGGACCCCCACCCACGAGGAGCATCGTGGAA
AAAGAAGACGTTCCAACCACGTCTTCAAAGCAAGTGGATTGATGTGATATCTCCACTGACGTAAGGGATG
ACGCACAATCCCACTATCCTTCGCAAGACCCTTCCTCTATATAAGGAAGTTCATTTCATTTGGAGAGGAC
CTCGACTCTAGAGGATCCCCGGGTACCGGTAGAAAAAATGAGTAAAGGAGAAGAACTTTTCACTGGAGTT
GTCCCAATTCTTGTTGAATTAGATGGTGATGTTAATGGGCACAAATTTTCTGTCAGTGGAGAGGGTGAAG
GTGATGCAACATACGGAAAACTTACCCTTAAATTTATTTGCACTACTGGAAAACTACCTGTTCCATGGCC
AACCCTGGTCACCACCCTGACCTACGGCGTGCAGTGCTTCTCCCGTTACCCTGATCATATGAAGCGGCAC
GACTTCTTCAAGAGCGCCATGCCTGAGGGATACGTGCAGGAGAGGACCATCTTCTTCAAGGACGACGGGA
ACTACAAGACACGTGCTGAAGTCAAGTTTGAGGGAGACACCCTCGTCAACAGGATCGAGCTTAAGGGAAT
CGATTTCAAGGAGGACGGAAACATCCTCGGCCACAAGTTGGAATACAACTACAACTCCCACAACGTATAC
ATCATGGCCGACAAGCAAAAGAACGGCATCAAAGCCAACTTCAAGACCCGCCACAACATCGAAGACGGCG
GCGTGCAACTCGCTGATCATTATCAACAAAATACTCCAATTGGCGATGGCCCTGTCCTTTTACCAGACAA
CCATTACCTGTCCACACAATCTGCCCTTTCGAAAGATCCCAACGAAAAGAGAGACCACATGGTCCTTCTT
GAGTTTGTAACAGCTGCTGGGATTACACATGGCATGGATGAACTATACAAAGGCGCGCCCACCATGGATC
ACCTGGAGCGCTGCGCGTGGTTTCTCCGCGGGACGCTGGTGAGGGCGACGGTGCGGCGCCACCTGCCCTG
GGCGCTGGTGGCCGCCATGCTGGCGGGCTCGGTCGTCAAGGAGCTGTCCCCGCTGCCCGAGAGCTACCTC
AGCAACAAGCGCAACGTCCTCAACGTGTATTTTGTTAAATTGGCCTGGGCCTGGACAGTCTGTCTCCTCC
TGCCTTTCATTGCCCTTACCGCATACCACCTGACGGGCAAGACCAGCCTGGTCCTGCGGCGGTTGAGCAC
CCTCCTCGTGGGCACAGCCATCTGGTATATCTGCACAGCCCTCTTCTCCAACATTGAGCACTATACAGGC
AGCTGCTACCAGTCCCCGGCCCTGGAGGGCATCAGACAGGAGCATCGCAGCAAGCAGCAGTGCCACCGGG
AAGGGGGCTTCTGGCATGGCTTTGACATCTCGGGCCACTCCTTCCTCTTGACCTTCTGTGCGCTCATGAT
TGTGGAAGAGATGGCCGTGCTGCATGAGGTGAAGACGGACCGCGGCCACCACCTCCATGCCGCCATCACC
ACCCTGGTTGTCGCCCTGGGTTTCCTGACCTTCATCTGGGTGTGGATGTTTCTGTGCACAGCCGTTTATT
TCCACGACTTGACCCAGAAAGTGTTCGGCACCATGTTTGGTTTGTTGGGCTGGTACGGAACATATGGGTA
TTGGTATCTGAAGTCTTTCTCTCCAGGACTTCCTCCCCAGAGTTGTAGTTTGACTTTGAAGCGAGATACT
TACAAGAAATGAACGTCGACCATAGTGACTGGATATGTTGTGTTTTACAGTATTATGTAGTCTGTTTTTT
ATGCAAAATCTAATTTAATATATTGATATTTATATCATTTTACGTTTCTCGTTCAGCTTTCTTGTACAAA
GTGGTTCGATAATTCTTAATTAACTAGTTCTAGAGCGGCCGCCACCGCGGTGGAGCTCGAATTTCCCCGA
TCGTTCAAACATTTGGCAATAAAGTTTCTTAAGATTGAATCCTGTTGCCGGTCTTGCGATGATTATCATA
TAATTTCTGTTGAATTACGTTAAGCATGTAATAATTAACATGTAATGCATGACGTTATTTATGAGATGGG
TTTTTATGATTAGAGTCCCGCAATTATACATTTAATACGCGATAGAAAACAAAATATAGCGCGCAAACTA
GGATAAATTATCGCGCGCGGTGTCATCTATGTTACTAGATCGGGAATTCGTAATCATGTCATAGCTGTTT
CCTGTGTGAAATTGTTATCCGCTCACAATTCCACACAACATACGAGCCGGAAGCATAAAGTGTAAAGCCT
GGGGTGCCTAATGAGTGAGCTAACTCACATTAATTGCGTTGCGCTCACTGCCCGCTTTCCAGTCGGGAAA
CCTGTCGTGCCAGCTGCATTAATGAATCGGCCAACGCGCGGGGAGAGGCGGTTTGCGTATTGGCTAGAGC
AGCTTGCCAACATGGTGGAGCACGACACTCTCGTCTACTCCAAGAATATCAAAGATACAGTCTCAGAAGA
CCAAAGGGCTATTGAGACTTTTCAACAAAGGGTAATATCGGGAAACCTCCTCGGATTCCATTGCCCAGCT
ATCTGTCACTTCATCAAAAGGACAGTAGAAAAGGAAGGTGGCACCTACAAATGCCATCATTGCGATAAAG
GAAAGGCTATCGTTCAAGATGCCTCTGCCGACAGTGGTCCCAAAGATGGACCCCCACCCACGAGGAGCAT
CGTGGAAAAAGAAGACGTTCCAACCACGTCTTCAAAGCAAGTGGATTGATGTGAACATGGTGGAGCACGA
CACTCTCGTCTACTCCAAGAATATCAAAGATACAGTCTCAGAAGACCAAAGGGCTATTGAGACTTTTCAA
CAAAGGGTAATATCGGGAAACCTCCTCGGATTCCATTGCCCAGCTATCTGTCACTTCATCAAAAGGACAG
TAGAAAAGGAAGGTGGCACCTACAAATGCCATCATTGCGATAAAGGAAAGGCTATCGTTCAAGATGCCTC
TGCCGACAGTGGTCCCAAAGATGGACCCCCACCCACGAGGAGCATCGTGGAAAAAGAAGACGTTCCAACC
ACGTCTTCAAAGCAAGTGGATTGATGTGATATCTCCACTGACGTAAGGGATGACGCACAATCCCACTATC
CTTCGCAAGACCCTTCCTCTATATAAGGAAGTTCATTTCATTTGGAGAGGACACGCTGAAATCACCAGTC
TCTCTCTACAAATCTATCTCTCTCGAGCTTTCGCAGATCCGGGGGGCAATGAGATATGAAAAAGCCTGAA
CTCACCGCGACGTCTGTCGAGAAGTTTCTGATCGAAAAGTTCGACAGCGTCTCCGACCTGATGCAGCTCT
CGGAGGGCGAAGAATCTCGTGCTTTCAGCTTCGATGTAGGAGGGCGTGGATATGTCCTGCGGGTAAATAG
CTGCGCCGATGGTTTCTACAAAGATCGTTATGTTTATCGGCACTTTGCATCGGCCGCGCTCCCGATTCCG
GAAGTGCTTGACATTGGGGAGTTTAGCGAGAGCCTGACCTATTGCATCTCCCGCCGTTCACAGGGTGTCA
CGTTGCAAGACCTGCCTGAAACCGAACTGCCCGCTGTTCTACAACCGGTCGCGGAGGCTATGGATGCGAT
CGCTGCGGCCGATCTTAGCCAGACGAGCGGGTTCGGCCCATTCGGACCGCAAGGAATCGGTCAATACACT
ACATGGCGTGATTTCATATGCGCGATTGCTGATCCCCATGTGTATCACTGGCAAACTGTGATGGACGACA
CCGTCAGTGCGTCCGTCGCGCAGGCTCTCGATGAGCTGATGCTTTGGGCCGAGGACTGCCCCGAAGTCCG
GCACCTCGTGCACGCGGATTTCGGCTCCAACAATGTCCTGACGGACAATGGCCGCATAACAGCGGTCATT
GACTGGAGCGAGGCGATGTTCGGGGATTCCCAATACGAGGTCGCCAACATCTTCTTCTGGAGGCCGTGGT
TGGCTTGTATGGAGCAGCAGACGCGCTACTTCGAGCGGAGGCATCCGGAGCTTGCAGGATCGCCACGACT
CCGGGCGTATATGCTCCGCATTGGTCTTGACCAACTCTATCAGAGCTTGGTTGACGGCAATTTCGATGAT
GCAGCTTGGGCGCAGGGTCGATGCGACGCAATCGTCCGATCCGGAGCCGGGACTGTCGGGCGTACACAAA
TCGCCCGCAGAAGCGCGGCCGTCTGGACCGATGGCTGTGTAGAAGTACTCGCCGATAGTGGAAACCGACG
CCCCAGCACTCGTCCGAGGGCAAAGAAATAGAGTAGATGCCGACCGGGATCTGTCGATCGACAAGCTCGA
GTTTCTCCATAATAATGTGTGAGTAGTTCCCAGATAAGGGAATTAGGGTTCCTATAGGGTTTCGCTCATG
TGTTGAGCATATAAGAAACCCTTAGTATGTATTTGTATTTGTAAAATACTTCTATCAATAAAATTTCTAA
TTCCTAAAACCAAAATCCAGTACTAAAATCCAGATCCCCCGAATTAATTCGGCGTTAATTCAGTACATTA
AAAACGTCCGCAATGTGTTATTAAGTTGTCTAAGCGTCAATTTGTTTACACCACAATATATCCTGCCACC
AGCCAGCCAACAGCTCCCCGACCGGCAGCTCGGCACAAAATCACCACTCGATACAGGCAGCCCATCAGTC
CGGGACGGCGTCAGCGGGAGAGCCGTTGTAAGGCGGCAGACTTTGCTCATGTTACCGATGCTATTCGGAA
GAACGGCAACTAAGCTGCCGGGTTTGAAACACGGATGATCTCGCGGAGGGTAGCATGTTGATTGTAACGA
TGACAGAGCGTTGCTGCCTGTGATCACCGCGGTTTCAAAATCGGCTCCGTCGATACTATGTTATACGCCA
ACTTTGAAAACAACTTTGAAAAAGCTGTTTTCTGGTATTTAAGGTTTTAGAATGCAAGGAACAGTGAATT
GGAGTTCGTCTTGTTATAATTAGCTTCTTGGGGTATCTTTAAATACTGTAGAAAAGAGGAAGGAAATAAT
AAATGGCTAAAATGAGAATATCACCGGAATTGAAAAAACTGATCGAAAAATACCGCTGCGTAAAAGATAC
GGAAGGAATGTCTCCTGCTAAGGTATATAAGCTGGTGGGAGAAAATGAAAACCTATATTTAAAAATGACG
GACAGCCGGTATAAAGGGACCACCTATGATGTGGAACGGGAAAAGGACATGATGCTATGGCTGGAAGGAA
AGCTGCCTGTTCCAAAGGTCCTGCACTTTGAACGGCATGATGGCTGGAGCAATCTGCTCATGAGTGAGGC
CGATGGCGTCCTTTGCTCGGAAGAGTATGAAGATGAACAAAGCCCTGAAAAGATTATCGAGCTGTATGCG
GAGTGCATCAGGCTCTTTCACTCCATCGACATATCGGATTGTCCCTATACGAATAGCTTAGACAGCCGCT
TAGCCGAATTGGATTACTTACTGAATAACGATCTGGCCGATGTGGATTGCGAAAACTGGGAAGAAGACAC
TCCATTTAAAGATCCGCGCGAGCTGTATGATTTTTTAAAGACGGAAAAGCCCGAAGAGGAACTTGTCTTT
TCCCACGGCGACCTGGGAGACAGCAACATCTTTGTGAAAGATGGCAAAGTAAGTGGCTTTATTGATCTTG
GGAGAAGCGGCAGGGCGGACAAGTGGTATGACATTGCCTTCTGCGTCCGGTCGATCAGGGAGGATATCGG
GGAAGAACAGTATGTCGAGCTATTTTTTGACTTACTGGGGATCAAGCCTGATTGGGAGAAAATAAAATAT
TATATTTTACTGGATGAATTGTTTTAGTACCTAGAATGCATGACCAAAATCCCTTAACGTGAGTTTTCGT
TCCACTGAGCGTCAGACCCCGTAGAAAAGATCAAAGGATCTTCTTGAGATCCTTTTTTTCTGCGCGTAAT
CTGCTGCTTGCAAACAAAAAAACCACCGCTACCAGCGGTGGTTTGTTTGCCGGATCAAGAGCTACCAACT
CTTTTTCCGAAGGTAACTGGCTTCAGCAGAGCGCAGATACCAAATACTGTCCTTCTAGTGTAGCCGTAGT
TAGGCCACCACTTCAAGAACTCTGTAGCACCGCCTACATACCTCGCTCTGCTAATCCTGTTACCAGTGGC
TGCTGCCAGTGGCGATAAGTCGTGTCTTACCGGGTTGGACTCAAGACGATAGTTACCGGATAAGGCGCAG
CGGTCGGGCTGAACGGGGGGTTCGTGCACACAGCCCAGCTTGGAGCGAACGACCTACACCGAACTGAGAT
ACCTACAGCGTGAGCTATGAGAAAGCGCCACGCTTCCCGAAGGGAGAAAGGCGGACAGGTATCCGGTAAG
CGGCAGGGTCGGAACAGGAGAGCGCACGAGGGAGCTTCCAGGGGGAAACGCCTGGTATCTTTATAGTCCT
GTCGGGTTTCGCCACCTCTGACTTGAGCGTCGATTTTTGTGATGCTCGTCAGGGGGGCGGAGCCTATGGA
AAAACGCCAGCAACGCGGCCTTTTTACGGTTCCTGGCCTTTTGCTGGCCTTTTGCTCACATGTTCTTTCC
TGCGTTATCCCCTGATTCTGTGGATAACCGTATTACCGCCTTTGAGTGAGCTGATACCGCTCGCCGCAGC
CGAACGACCGAGCGCAGCGAGTCAGTGAGCGAGGAAGCGGAAGAGCGCCTGATGCGGTATTTTCTCCTTA
CGCATCTGTGCGGTATTTCACACCGCATATGGTGCACTCTCAGTACAATCTGCTCTGATGCCGCATAGTT
AAGCCAGTATACACTCCGCTATCGCTACGTGACTGGGTCATGGCTGCGCCCCGACACCCGCCAACACCCG
CTGACGCGCCCTGACGGGCTTGTCTGCTCCCGGCATCCGCTTACAGACAAGCTGTGACCGTCTCCGGGAG
CTGCATGTGTCAGAGGTTTTCACCGTCATCACCGAAACGCGCGAGGCAGGGTGCCTTGATGTGGGCGCCG
GCGGTCGAGTGGCGACGGCGCGGCTTGTCCGCGCCCTGGTAGATTGCCTGGCCGTAGGCCAGCCATTTTT
GAGCGGCCAGCGGCCGCGATAGGCCGACGCGAAGCGGCGGGGCGTAGGGAGCGCAGCGACCGAAGGGTAG
GCGCTTTTTGCAGCTCTTCGGCTGTGCGCTGGCCAGACAGTTATGCACAGGCCAGGCGGGTTTTAAGAGT
TTTAATAAGTTTTAAAGAGTTTTAGGCGGAAAAATCGCCTTTTTTCTCTTTTATATCAGTCACTTACATG
TGTGACCGGTTCCCAATGTACGGCTTTGGGTTCCCAATGTACGGGTTCCGGTTCCCAATGTACGGCTTTG
GGTTCCCAATGTACGTGCTATCCACAGGAAAGAGACCTTTTCGACCTTTTTCCCCTGCTAGGGCAATTTG
CCCTAGCATCTGCTCCGTACATTAGGAACCGGCGGATGCTTCGCCCTCGATCAGGTTGCGGTAGCGCATG
ACTAGGATCGGGCCAGCCTGCCCCGCCTCCTCCTTCAAATCGTACTCCGGCAGGTCATTTGACCCGATCA
GCTTGCGCACGGTGAAACAGAACTTCTTGAACTCTCCGGCGCTGCCACTGCGTTCGTAGATCGTCTTGAA
CAACCATCTGGCTTCTGCCTTGCCTGCGGCGCGGCGTGCCAGGCGGTAGAGAAAACGGCCGATGCCGGGA
TCGATCAAAAAGTAATCGGGGTGAACCGTCAGCACGTCCGGGTTCTTGCCTTCTGTGATCTCGCGGTACA
TCCAATCAGCTAGCTCGATCTCGATGTACTCCGGCCGCCCGGTTTCGCTCTTTACGATCTTGTAGCGGCT
AATCAAGGCTTCACCCTCGGATACCGTCACCAGGCGGCCGTTCTTGGCCTTCTTCGTACGCTGCATGGCA
ACGTGCGTGGTGTTTAACCGAATGCAGGTTTCTACCAGGTCGTCTTTCTGCTTTCCGCCATCGGCTCGCC
GGCAGAACTTGAGTACGTCCGCAACGTGTGGACGGAACACGCGGCCGGGCTTGTCTCCCTTCCCTTCCCG
GTATCGGTTCATGGATTCGGTTAGATGGGAAACCGCCATCAGTACCAGGTCGTAATCCCACACACTGGCC
ATGCCGGCCGGCCCTGCGGAAACCTCTACGTGCCCGTCTGGAAGCTCGTAGCGGATCACCTCGCCAGCTC
GTCGGTCACGCTTCGACAGACGGAAAACGGCCACGTCCATGATGCTGCGACTATCGCGGGTGCCCACGTC
ATAGAGCATCGGAACGAAAAAATCTGGTTGCTCGTCGCCCTTGGGCGGCTTCCTAATCGACGGCGCACCG
GCTGCCGGCGGTTGCCGGGATTCTTTGCGGATTCGATCAGCGGCCGCTTGCCACGATTCACCGGGGCGTG
CTTCTGCCTCGATGCGTTGCCGCTGGGCGGCCTGCGCGGCCTTCAACTTCTCCACCAGGTCATCACCCAG
CGCCGCGCCGATTTGTACCGGGCCGGATGGTTTGCGACCGCTCACGCCGATTCCTCGGGCTTGGGGGTTC
CAGTGCCATTGCAGGGCCGGCAGGCAACCCAGCCGCTTACGCCTGGCCAACCGCCCGTTCCTCCACACAT
GGGGCATTCCACGGCGTCGGTGCCTGGTTGTTCTTGATTTTCCATGCCGCCTCCTTTAGCCGCTAAAATT
CATCTACTCATTTATTCATTTGCTCATTTACTCTGGTAGCTGCGCGATGTATTCAGATAGCAGCTCGGTA
ATGGTCTTGCCTTGGCGTACCGCGTACATCTTCAGCTTGGTGTGATCCTCCGCCGGCAACTGAAAGTTGA
CCCGCTTCATGGCTGGCGTGTCTGCCAGGCTGGCCAACGTTGCAGCCTTGCTGCTGCGTGCGCTCGGACG
GCCGGCACTTAGCGTGTTTGTGCTTTTGCTCATTTTCTCTTTACCTCATTAACTCAAATGAGTTTTGATT
TAATTTCAGCGGCCAGCGCCTGGACCTCGCGGGCAGCGTCGCCCTCGGGTTCTGATTCAAGAACGGTTGT
GCCGGCGGCGGCAGTGCCTGGGTAGCTCACGCGCTGCGTGATACGGGACTCAAGAATGGGCAGCTCGTAC
CCGGCCAGCGCCTCGGCAACCTCACCGCCGATGCGCGTGCCTTTGATCGCCCGCGACACGACAAAGGCCG
CTTGTAGCCTTCCATCCGTGACCTCAATGCGCTGCTTAACCAGCTCCACCAGGTCGGCGGTGGCCCATAT
GTCGTAAGGGCTTGGCTGCACCGGAATCAGCACGAAGTCGGCTGCCTTGATCGCGGACACAGCCAAGTCC
GCCGCCTGGGGCGCTCCGTCGATCACTACGAAGTCGCGCCGGCCGATGGCCTTCACGTCGCGGTCAATCG
TCGGGCGGTCGATGCCGACAACGGTTAGCGGTTGATCTTCCCGCACGGCCGCCCAATCGCGGGCACTGCC
CTGGGGATCGGAATCGACTAACAGAACATCGGCCCCGGCGAGTTGCAGGGCGCGGGCTAGATGGGTTGCG
ATGGTCGTCTTGCCTGACCCGCCTTTCTGGTTAAGTACAGCGATAACCTTCATGCGTTCCCCTTGCGTAT
TTGTTTATTTACTCATCGCATCATATACGCAGCGACCGCATGACGCAAGCTGTTTTACTCAAATACACAT
CACCTTTTTAGACGGCGGCGCTCGGTTTCTTCAGCGGCCAAGCTGGCCGGCCAGGCCGCCAGCTTGGCAT
CAGACAAACCGGCCAGGATTTCATGCAGCCGCACGGTTGAGACGTGCGCGGGCGGCTCGAACACGTACCC
GGCCGCGATCATCTCCGCCTCGATCTCTTCGGTAATGAAAAACGGTTCGTCCTGGCCGTCCTGGTGCGGT
TTCATGCTTGTTCCTCTTGGCGTTCATTCTCGGCGGCCGCCAGGGCGTCGGCCTCGGTCAATGCGTCCTC
ACGGAAGGCACCGCGCCGCCTGGCCTCGGTGGGCGTCACTTCCTCGCTGCGCTCAAGTGCGCGGTACAGG
GTCGAGCGATGCACGCCAAGCAGTGCAGCCGCCTCTTTCACGGTGCGGCCTTCCTGGTCGATCAGCTCGC
GGGCGTGCGCGATCTGTGCCGGGGTGAGGGTAGGGCGGGGGCCAAACTTCACGCCTCGGGCCTTGGCGGC
CTCGCGCCCGCTCCGGGTGCGGTCGATGATTAGGGAACGCTCGAACTCGGCAATGCCGGCGAACACGGTC
AACACCATGCGGCCGGCCGGCGTGGTGGTGTCGGCCCACGGCTCTGCCAGGCTACGCAGGCCCGCGCCGG
CCTCCTGGATGCGCTCGGCAATGTCCAGTAGGTCGCGGGTGCTGCGGGCCAGGCGGTCTAGCCTGGTCAC
TGTCACAACGTCGCCAGGGCGTAGGTGGTCAAGCATCCTGGCCAGCTCCGGGCGGTCGCGCCTGGTGCCG
GTGATCTTCTCGGAAAACAGCTTGGTGCAGCCGGCCGCGTGCAGTTCGGCCCGTTGGTTGGTCAAGTCCT
GGTCGTCGGTGCTGACGCGGGCATAGCCCAGCAGGCCAGCGGCGGCGCTCTTGTTCATGGCGTAATGTCT
CCGGTTCTAGTCGCAAGTATTCTACTTTATGCGACTAAAACACGCGACAAGAAAACGCCAGGAAAAGGGC
AGGGCGGCAGCCTGTCGCGTAACTTAGGACTTGTGCGACATGTCGTTTTCAGAAGACGGCTGCACTGAAC
GTCAGAAGCCGACTGCACTATAGCAGCGGAGGGGTTGGATCAAAGTACTTTGATCCCGAGGGGAACCCTG
TGGTTGGCATGCACATACAAATGGACGAACGGATAAACCTTTTCACGCCCTTTTAAATATCCGATTATTC
TAATAAACGCTCTTTTCTCTTAGGTTTACCCGCCAATATATCCTGTCAAACACTGATAGTTTAAACTGAA
GGCGGGAAACGACAATCTGATCCAAGCTCAAGCTGCTCTAGCATTCGCCATTCAGGCTGCGCAACTGTTG
GGAAGGGCGATCGGTGCGGGCCTCTTCGCTATTACGCCAGCTGGCGAAAGGGGGATGTGCTGCAAGGCGA
TTAAGTTGGGTAACGCCAGGGTTTTCCCAGTCACGACGTTGTAAAACGACGGCCAGTGCCAAGCTTGCAT
GCCTGCAGGTCAACATGGTGGAGCACGACACACTTGTCTACTCCAAAAATATCAAAGATACAGTCTCAGA
AGACCAAAGGGCAATTGAGACTTTTCAACAAAGGGTAATATCCGGAAACCTCCTCGGATTCCATTGCCCA
GCTATCTGTCACTTTATTGTGAAGATAGTGGAAAAGGAAGGTGGCTCCTACAAATGCCATCATTGCGATA
AAGGAAAGGCCATCGTTGAAGATGCCTCTGCCGACAGTGGTCCCAAAGATGGACCCCCACCCACGAGGAG
CATCGTGGAAAAAGAAGACGTTCCAACCACGTCTTCAAAGCAAGTGGATTGATGTGATAACATGGTGGAG
CACGACACACTTGTCTACTCCAAAAATATCAAAGATACAGTCTCAGAAGACCAAAGG
