>Addgene plasmid #96995 | pMDC43-FIT2-N[80]A | depositor partial sequence | sequence record 178561 | Insert sequence
ATGGATCACCTGGAGCGCTGCGCGTGGTTTCTCCGCGGGACGCTGGTGAGGGCGACGGTGCGGCGCCACC
TGCCCTGGGCGCTGGTGGCCGCCATGCTGGCGGGCTCGGTCGTCAAGGAGCTGTCCCCGCTGCCCGAGAG
CTACCTCAGCAACAAGCGCAACGTCCTCAACGTGTATTTTGTTAAATTGGCCTGGGCCTGGACAGTCTGT
CTCCTCCTGCCTTTCATTGCCCTTACCGCATACCACCTGACGGGCAAGACCAGCCTGGTCCTGCGGCGGT
TGAGCACCCTCCTCGTGGGCACAGCCATCTGGTATATCTGCACAGCCCTCTTCTCCAACATTGAGCACTA
TACAGGCAGCTGCTACCAGTCCCCGGCCCTGGAGGGCATCAGACAGGAGCATCGCAGCAAGCAGCAGTGC
CACCGGGAAGGGGGCTTCTGGCATGGCTTTGACATCTCGGGCCACTCCTTCCTCTTGACCTTCTGTGCGC
TCATGATTGTGGAAGAGATGGCCGTGCTGCATGAGGTGAAGACGGACCGCGGCCACCACCTCCATGCCGC
CATCACCACCCTGGTTGTCGCCCTGGGTTTCCTGACCTTCATCTGGGTGTGGATGTTTCTGTGCACAGCC
GTTTATTTCCACGACTTGACCCAGAAAGTGTTCGGCACCATGTTTGGTTTGTTGGGCTGGTACGGAACAT
ATGGGTATTGGTATCTGAAGTCTTTCTCTCCAGGACTTCCTCCCCAGAGTTGTAGTTTGACTTTGAAGCG
AGATACTTACAAGAAATGA
